>Addgene plasmid #59726 | Human T (BRACHYURY) sgRNA | depositor partial sequence | sequence record 97340 | sgRNA sequence
CACGCGCAGTTCGCGCTCTG
