>Addgene plasmid #59726 | Human T (BRACHYURY) sgRNA | addgene partial sequence | sequence record 99678 | hU6-F 5'-GAGGGCCTATTTCCCATGATT-3'
TTAGAGAGATAATTGGAATTAATTTGACTGTAAACACAAAGATATTAGTACAAAATACGTGACGTAGAAA
GTAATAATTTCTTGGGTAGTTTGCAGTTTTAAAATTATGTTTTAAAATGGACTATCATATGCTTACCGTA
ACTTGAAAGTATTTCGATTTCTTGGCTTTATATATCTTGTGGAAAGGACGAAACACCGCACGCGCAGTTC
GCGCTCTGGTTTTAGAGCTAGAAATAGCAAGTTAAAATAAGGCTAGTCCGTTATCAACTTGAAAAAGTGG
CACCGAGTCGGTGCTTTTTTGTTTTAGAGCTAGAAATAGCAAGTTAAAATAAGGCTAGTCCGTTTTTAGC
GCGTGCGCCAATTCTGCAGACAAATGGCTCTAGAGGTACCCGTTACATAACTTACGGTAAATGGCCCGCC
TGGCTGACCGCCCAACGACCCCCGCCCATTGACGTCAATAGTAACGCCAATAGGGACTTTCCATTGACGT
CAATGGGTGGAGTATTTACGGTAAACTGCCCACTTGGCAGTACATCAAGTGTATCATATGCCAAGTACGC
CCCCTATTGACGTCAATGACGGTAAATGGCCCGCCTGGCATTGTGCCCAGTACATGACCTTATGGGACTT
TCCTACTTGGCAGTACATCTACGTATTAGTCATCGCTATTACCATGGTCGAGGTGAGCCCCACGTTCTGC
TTCACTCTCCCCATCTCC
