>Addgene plasmid #59726 | Human T (BRACHYURY) sgRNA | addgene partial sequence | sequence record 99718 | pCBhProF 5'-agggatggttggttggtggg-3'
CAGCCGACAAGAAGTACAGCATCGGCCTGGACATCGGCACCAACTCTGTGGGCTGGGCCGTGATCACCGA
CGAGTACAAGGTGCCCAGCAAGAAATTCAAGGTGCTGGGCAACACCGACCGGCACAGCATCAAGAAGAAC
CTGATCGGAGCCCTGCTGTTCGACAGCGGCGAAACAGCCGAGGCCACCCGGCTGAAGAGAACCGCCAGAA
GAAGATACACCAGACGGAAGAACCGGATCTGCTATCTGCAAGAGATCTTCAGCAACGAGATGGCCAAGGT
GGACGACAGCTTCTTCCACAGACTGGAAGAGTCCTTCCTGGTGGAAGAGGATAAGAAGCACGAGCGGCAC
CCCATCTTCGGCAACATCGTGGACGAGGTGGCCTACCACGAGAAGTACCCCACCATCTACCACCTGAGAA
AGAAACTGGTGGACAGCACCGACAAGGCCGACCTGCGGCTGATCTATCTGGCCCTGGCCCACATGATCAA
GTTCCGGGG
