[The description below was written by a language model from this plasmid's Addgene catalogue record.]
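Description:
Human T (BRACHYURY) sgRNA is a mammalian expression CRISPR plasmid built on the px330 backbone, carrying a 20 bp guide sequence directed against the human TBXT gene (also known as T or BRACHYURY), which encodes a T-box transcription factor. The guide was inserted by restriction cloning between the two BbsI sites of the backbone, and both sites were destroyed in the process, as is usual for this Golden Gate-style oligo insertion. The plasmid is maintained in bacteria as a high-copy construct under ampicillin selection.

No feature table accompanies the record, so the regulatory elements are not listed explicitly. As generally known for px330, the backbone is an all-in-one design in which the BbsI cloning site sits downstream of a human U6 RNA polymerase III promoter and immediately upstream of the sgRNA scaffold, so that the inserted 20-nucleotide spacer is transcribed as a complete chimeric single guide RNA, while a separate cassette on the same plasmid expresses a nuclear-localised, human codon-optimised Streptococcus pyogenes Cas9. Transfecting a single plasmid therefore supplies both nuclease and guide. The record names no mammalian selection marker or fluorescent reporter.

The stated purpose is to generate T (BRACHYURY) knock-out mutant human cells: Cas9 cleavage at the targeted site in TBXT is repaired by error-prone end joining, producing indels that can disrupt the reading frame. The associated publication concerns specification of human primordial germ cell fate, which suggests that the knock-out was used to test the contribution of BRACHYURY in that setting. The record does not state which exon or region of the gene is targeted.
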