Addgene plasmid #59726: Human T (BRACHYURY) sgRNA
Purpose: Plasmid encoding sgRNA to generate T (BRACHYURY) knock-out mutant human cells
Depositing lab: Jacob Hanna. Depositing organization: Weizmann Institute of Science. Publication: SOX17 is a critical specifier of human primordial germ cell fate. Irie N, Weinberger L, Tang WW, Kobayashi T, Viukov S, Manor YS, Dietmann S, Hanna JH, Surani MA. Cell. 2015 Jan 15;160(1-2):253-68. doi: 10.1016/j.cell.2014.12.013. Epub 2014 Dec 24. PubMed 25543152.
Backbone
  Vector backbone: px330
  Backbone manufacturer: Feng Zhang
  Vector type: Mammalian Expression, CRISPR
Growth in bacteria
  Bacterial resistance: Ampicillin, 100 μg/mL
  Growth temperature: 37°C
  Growth strain: DH5alpha
  Copy number: High Copy
Gene/Insert
  Gene/Insert name: hT sgRNA
  Species: H. sapiens (human)
  Insert size (bp): 20
  Entrez Gene: TBXT (a.k.a. SAVA, T, TFT)
  Cloning method: Restriction Enzyme; 5′ cloning site BbsI (destroyed during cloning); 3′ cloning site BbsI (destroyed during cloning)
  Sequencing primers: 5′ TGGCCTTTTGCTCACATGTG
Terms and licenses: Academic/Nonprofit Terms; Industry Terms: Not Available to Industry
How to cite: Human T (BRACHYURY) sgRNA was a gift from Jacob Hanna (Addgene plasmid # 59726 ; http://n2t.net/addgene:59726 ; RRID:Addgene_59726)
